[The description below was written by a language model from this plasmid's Addgene catalogue record and pLannotate feature annotations shown in this document.]
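Description:
pc3XB-ZF65 is a mammalian expression-type plasmid built on pc3XB, a modified version of Invitrogen's pcDNA3, and serves as one of the single-finger module carriers in the Zinc Finger Consortium Modular Assembly Kit v1.0. It is maintained in E. coli as a high-copy plasmid through a ColE1/pUC-type origin with ampicillin selection from the bla gene. It also carries an f1 origin for single-stranded DNA production. For mammalian cells, an SV40 early promoter drives the neomycin phosphotransferase gene, followed by an SV40 polyadenylation signal, allowing G418 selection.

The payload is a roughly 90 bp insert, ZF65, encoding a single engineered C2H2 zinc finger from the Barbas module set that recognises the DNA triplet GAC. It lies between XbaI and BamHI sites, both preserved after cloning, downstream of the CMV immediate-early enhancer/promoter and a T7 promoter, and upstream of the bovine growth hormone polyadenylation signal. The automated annotation labels this region as a fragment of human ZSCAN9. That label most likely reflects similarity among zinc finger frameworks rather than the true origin of the insert. Short hits to an HIV-1 LTR, ble, lacI and a lac promoter/operator region are likewise probably backbone remnants or incidental matches.

The plasmid is mainly a source of a standardised finger module. The associated publication describes reagents for building zinc finger nucleases by modular assembly, in which individual fingers are joined into multi-finger arrays with a chosen DNA-binding specificity. The retained flanking restriction sites are consistent with that subcloning role, although the record does not spell out the assembly scheme.
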