Addgene plasmid #13201: pc3XB-ZF65
Depositing lab: Daniel Voytas. Depositing organization: Iowa State University. Publication: Standardized reagents and protocols for engineering zinc finger nucleases by modular assembly. Wright DA, Thibodeau-Beganny S, Sander JD, Winfrey RJ, Hirsh AS, Eichtinger M, Fu F, Porteus MH, Dobbs D, Voytas DF, Joung JK. Nat Protoc. 2006;1(3):1637-52. doi: 10.1038/nprot.2006.259 PubMed 17406455.
Backbone
  Vector backbone: pc3XB
  Backbone manufacturer: Modified Invitrogen pcDNA3
  Backbone size w/o insert (bp): 5400
  Vector type: Mammalian Expression
  Selectable markers: Neomycin (select with G418)
Growth in bacteria
  Bacterial resistance: Ampicillin, 100 μg/mL
  Growth temperature: 37°C
  Growth strain: XL1 Blue
  Copy number: High Copy
Gene/Insert
  Gene/Insert name: ZF65
  Insert size (bp): 90
  Cloning method: Restriction Enzyme; 5′ cloning site XbaI (not destroyed); 3′ cloning site BamHI (not destroyed)
  Sequencing primers: 5′ T7
Terms and licenses: Academic/Nonprofit Terms; Industry Terms: Not Available to Industry
Depositor comments: Part of the Zinc Finger Consortium Modular Assembly Kit v1.0. Finger protein sequence: PGEKPYKCPECGKSFSDPGNLVRHQRTH. Target DNA sequence: GAC. This zinc finger is derived from the Barbas module set.
How to cite: pc3XB-ZF65 was a gift from Daniel Voytas (Addgene plasmid # 13201 ; http://n2t.net/addgene:13201 ; RRID:Addgene_13201)
