Features (pLannotate 1.2.2; 20 found; start..end, strand, type, name):
     28..80      -  misc_feature   bom (fragment): basis of mobility region from pBR322
    235..614     +  enhancer       CMV enhancer: human cytomegalovirus immediate early enhancer
    615..818     +  promoter       CMV promoter: human cytomegalovirus (CMV) immediate early promoter
    814..847     +  LTR            5' LTR (truncated) (fragment): truncated 5' long terminal repeat (LTR) from HIV-1
    863..881     +  promoter       T7 promoter: promoter for bacteriophage T7 RNA polymerase
    924..1010    +  CDS            ZSCAN9 (fragment): ZSC9_HUMAN - Also known as ZNF193. Experimental evidence at protein level: Swiss-Prot protein existence level 1. May be involved in transcriptional regulation. From Homo sapiens (Human).
   1062..1286    +  polyA_signal   bGH poly(A) signal: bovine growth hormone polyadenylation signal
   1290..1311    +  promoter       SV40 promoter (fragment): SV40 enhancer and early promoter
   1332..1760    +  rep_origin     f1 ori (sequence partly withheld): f1 bacteriophage origin of replication; arrow indicates direction of (+) strand synthesis
   1774..2103    +  promoter       SV40 promoter: SV40 enhancer and early promoter
   2174..2965    +  CDS            neo: KKA2_KLEPN - Also known as kan, nptII. Experimental evidence at protein level: Swiss-Prot protein existence level 1. Resistance to kanamycin, neomycin, paromomycin, ribostamycin, butirosin and gentamicin B. From Klebsiella pneumoniae.
   2989..3147    +  CDS            ble (fragment): BLE_KLEPN - Experimental evidence at protein level: Swiss-Prot protein existence level 1. Binding protein with a strong affinity to the bleomycin family of antibiotics. Binds to CL990; an antimitotic-antibiotic compound. From Klebsiella pneumoniae.
   3142..3263    +  polyA_signal   SV40 poly(A) signal: SV40 polyadenylation signal
   3336..3352    -  protein_bind   lac operator: The lac repressor binds to the lac operator to inhibit transcription in E. coli. This inhibition can be relieved by adding lactose or isopropyl-β-D-thiogalactopyranoside (IPTG). lac repressor encoded by lacI
   3360..3390    -  promoter       lac promoter: promoter for the E. coli lac operon
   3405..3426    -  protein_bind   CAP binding site: CAP binding activates transcription in the presence of cAMP. E. coli catabolite activator protein
   3439..3531    -  CDS            lacI (fragment): lac repressor; lacI; The lac repressor binds to the lac operator to inhibit transcription in E. coli. This inhibition can be relieved by adding lactose or isopropyl-β-D-thiogalactopyranoside (IPTG).
   3714..4299    -  rep_origin     ori: high-copy-number ColE1/pMB1/pBR322/pUC origin of replication
   4470..5330    -  CDS            AmpR: β-lactamase; bla; confers resistance to ampicillin, carbenicillin, and related antibiotics
   5331..5435    -  promoter       AmpR promoter: bla
>Addgene plasmid #13201 | pc3XB-ZF65 | depositor full sequence | sequence record 7550 | Author sequence
GACGGATCGGGAGATCTCCCGATCCCCTATGGTGCACTCTCAGTACAATCTGCTCTGATGCCGCATAGTT
AAGCCAGTATCTGCTCCCTGCTTGTGTGTTGGAGGTCGCTGAGTAGTGCGCGAGCAAAATTTAAGCTACA
ACAAGGCAAGGCTTGACCGACAATTGCATGAAGAATCTGCTTAGGGTTAGGCGTTTTGCGCTGCTTCGCG
ATGTACGGGCCAGATATACGCGTTGACATTGATTATTGACTAGTTATTAATAGTAATCAATTACGGGGTC
ATTAGTTCATAGCCCATATATGGAGTTCCGCGTTACATAACTTACGGTAAATGGCCCGCCTGGCTGACCG
CCCAACGACCCCCGCCCATTGACGTCAATAATGACGTATGTTCCCATAGTAACGCCAATAGGGACTTTCC
ATTGACGTCAATGGGTGGAGTATTTACGGTAAACTGCCCACTTGGCAGTACATCAAGTGTATCATATGCC
AAGTACGCCCCCTATTGACGTCAATGACGGTAAATGGCCCGCCTGGCATTATGCCCAGTACATGACCTTA
TGGGACTTTCCTACTTGGCAGTACATCTACGTATTAGTCATCGCTATTACCATGGTGATGCGGTTTTGGC
AGTACATCAATGGGCGTGGATAGCGGTTTGACTCACGGGGATTTCCAAGTCTCCACCCCATTGACGTCAA
TGGGAGTTTGTTTTGGCACCAAAATCAACGGGACTTTCCAAAATGTCGTAACAACTCCGCCCCATTGACG
CAAATGGGCGGTAGGCGTGTACGGTGGGAGGTCTATATAAGCAGAGCTCTCTGGCTAACTAGAGAACCCA
CTGCTTACTGGCTTATCGAAATTAATACGACTCACTATAGGGAGACCCAAGCTGGCTAGCGTTTAAACGG
GCCCTCTAGACCCGGGGAGAAGCCTTACAAATGCCCAGAATGTGGAAAGAGTTTTAGCGATCCTGGAAAT
CTCGTGAGACACCAGAGAACACATACCGGTGGATCCTCTGCACAGTAGTAAGCTTAAGTTTAAACCGCTG
ATCAGCCTCGACTGTGCCTTCTAGTTGCCAGCCATCTGTTGTTTGCCCCTCCCCCGTGCCTTCCTTGACC
CTGGAAGGTGCCACTCCCACTGTCCTTTCCTAATAAAATGAGGAAATTGCATCGCATTGTCTGAGTAGGT
GTCATTCTATTCTGGGGGGTGGGGTGGGGCAGGACAGCAAGGGGGAGGATTGGGAAGACAATAGCAGGCA
TGCTGGGGATGCGGTGGGCTCTATGGCTTCTGAGGCGGAAAGAACCAGCTGGGGCTCTAGGGGGTATCCC
C
[124 nt withheld, positions 1332-1455]
C
[91 nt withheld, positions 1457-1547]
A
[49 nt withheld, positions 1549-1597]
CCTTTGACGTTGGAGTCCACGTTCTTT
[37 nt withheld, positions 1625-1661]
ACCCTATCTCGGTCTATTCTTTTGATTTATAAGGGATTTTGCCGATTTCGGCCTATTGGTTAAAAAATGA
GCTGATTTAACAAAAATTTAACGCGAATTAATTCTGTGGAATGTGTGTCAGTTAGGGTGTGGAAAGTCCC
CAGGCTCCCCAGCAGGCAGAAGTATGCAAAGCATGCATCTCAATTAGTCAGCAACCAGGTGTGGAAAGTC
CCCAGGCTCCCCAGCAGGCAGAAGTATGCAAAGCATGCATCTCAATTAGTCAGCAACCATAGTCCCGCCC
CTAACTCCGCCCATCCCGCCCCTAACTCCGCCCAGTTCCGCCCATTCTCCGCCCCATGGCTGACTAATTT
TTTTTATTTATGCAGAGGCCGAGGCCGCCTCTGCCTCTGAGCTATTCCAGAAGTAGTGAGGAGGCTTTTT
TGGAGGCCTAGGCTTTTGCAAAAAGCTCCCGGCCGGGAGCTTGTATATCCATTTTCGGATCTGATCAAGA
GACAGGATGAGGATCGTTTCGCATGATTGAACAAGATGGATTGCACGCAGGTTCTCCGGCCGCTTGGGTG
GAGAGGCTATTCGGCTATGACTGGGCACAACAGACAATCGGCTGCTCTGATGCCGCCGTGTTCCGGCTGT
CAGCGCAGGGGCGCCCGGTTCTTTTTGTCAAGACCGACCTGTCCGGTGCCCTGAATGAACTGCAGGACGA
GGCAGCGCGGCTATCGTGGCTGGCCACGACGGGCGTTCCTTGCGCAGCTGTGCTCGACGTTGTCACTGAA
GCGGGAAGGGACTGGCTGCTATTGGGCGAAGTGCCGGGGCAGGATCTCCTGTCATCTCACCTTGCTCCTG
CCGAGAAAGTATCCATCATGGCTGATGCAATGCGGCGGCTGCATACGCTTGATCCGGCTACCTGCCCATT
CGACCACCAAGCGAAACATCGCATCGAGCGAGCACGTACTCGGATGGAAGCCGGTCTTGTCGATCAGGAT
GATCTGGACGAAGAGCATCAGGGGCTCGCGCCAGCCGAACTGTTCGCCAGGCTCAAGGCGCGCATGCCCG
ACGGCGAGGATCTCGTCGTGACCCATGGCGATGCCTGCTTGCCGAATATCATGGTGGAAAATGGCCGCTT
TTCTGGATTCATCGACTGTGGCCGGCTGGGTGTGGCGGACCGCTATCAGGACATAGCGTTGGCTACCCGT
GATATTGCTGAAGAGCTTGGCGGCGAATGGGCTGACCGCTTCCTCGTGCTTTACGGTATCGCCGCTCCCG
ATTCGCAGCGCATCGCCTTCTATCGCCTTCTTGACGAGTTCTTCTGAGCGGGACTCTGGGGTTCGAAATG
ACCGACCAAGCGACGCCCAACCTGCCATCACGAGATTTCGATTCCACCGCCGCCTTCTATGAAAGGTTGG
GCTTCGGAATCGTTTTCCGGGACGCCGGCTGGATGATCCTCCAGCGCGGGGATCTCATGCTGGAGTTCTT
CGCCCACCCCAACTTGTTTATTGCAGCTTATAATGGTTACAAATAAAGCAATAGCATCACAAATTTCACA
AATAAAGCATTTTTTTCACTGCATTCTAGTTGTGGTTTGTCCAAACTCATCAATGTATCTTATCATGTCT
GTATACCGTCGACCTCTAGCTAGAGCTTGGCGTAATCATGGTCATAGCTGTTTCCTGTGTGAAATTGTTA
TCCGCTCACAATTCCACACAACATACGAGCCGGAAGCATAAAGTGTAAAGCCTGGGGTGCCTAATGAGTG
AGCTAACTCACATTAATTGCGTTGCGCTCACTGCCCGCTTTCCAGTCGGGAAACCTGTCGTGCCAGCTGC
ATTAATGAATCGGCCAACGCGCGGGGAGAGGCGGTTTGCGTATTGGGCGCTCTTCCGCTTCCTCGCTCAC
TGACTCGCTGCGCTCGGTCGTTCGGCTGCGGCGAGCGGTATCAGCTCACTCAAAGGCGGTAATACGGTTA
TCCACAGAATCAGGGGATAACGCAGGAAAGAACATGTGAGCAAAAGGCCAGCAAAAGGCCAGGAACCGTA
AAAAGGCCGCGTTGCTGGCGTTTTTCCATAGGCTCCGCCCCCCTGACGAGCATCACAAAAATCGACGCTC
AAGTCAGAGGTGGCGAAACCCGACAGGACTATAAAGATACCAGGCGTTTCCCCCTGGAAGCTCCCTCGTG
CGCTCTCCTGTTCCGACCCTGCCGCTTACCGGATACCTGTCCGCCTTTCTCCCTTCGGGAAGCGTGGCGC
TTTCTCATAGCTCACGCTGTAGGTATCTCAGTTCGGTGTAGGTCGTTCGCTCCAAGCTGGGCTGTGTGCA
CGAACCCCCCGTTCAGCCCGACCGCTGCGCCTTATCCGGTAACTATCGTCTTGAGTCCAACCCGGTAAGA
CACGACTTATCGCCACTGGCAGCAGCCACTGGTAACAGGATTAGCAGAGCGAGGTATGTAGGCGGTGCTA
CAGAGTTCTTGAAGTGGTGGCCTAACTACGGCTACACTAGAAGAACAGTATTTGGTATCTGCGCTCTGCT
GAAGCCAGTTACCTTCGGAAAAAGAGTTGGTAGCTCTTGATCCGGCAAACAAACCACCGCTGGTAGCGGT
TTTTTTGTTTGCAAGCAGCAGATTACGCGCAGAAAAAAAGGATCTCAAGAAGATCCTTTGATCTTTTCTA
CGGGGTCTGACGCTCAGTGGAACGAAAACTCACGTTAAGGGATTTTGGTCATGAGATTATCAAAAAGGAT
CTTCACCTAGATCCTTTTAAATTAAAAATGAAGTTTTAAATCAATCTAAAGTATATATGAGTAAACTTGG
TCTGACAGTTACCAATGCTTAATCAGTGAGGCACCTATCTCAGCGATCTGTCTATTTCGTTCATCCATAG
TTGCCTGACTCCCCGTCGTGTAGATAACTACGATACGGGAGGGCTTACCATCTGGCCCCAGTGCTGCAAT
GATACCGCGAGACCCACGCTCACCGGCTCCAGATTTATCAGCAATAAACCAGCCAGCCGGAAGGGCCGAG
CGCAGAAGTGGTCCTGCAACTTTATCCGCCTCCATCCAGTCTATTAATTGTTGCCGGGAAGCTAGAGTAA
GTAGTTCGCCAGTTAATAGTTTGCGCAACGTTGTTGCCATTGCTACAGGCATCGTGGTGTCACGCTCGTC
GTTTGGTATGGCTTCATTCAGCTCCGGTTCCCAACGATCAAGGCGAGTTACATGATCCCCCATGTTGTGC
AAAAAAGCGGTTAGCTCCTTCGGTCCTCCGATCGTTGTCAGAAGTAAGTTGGCCGCAGTGTTATCACTCA
TGGTTATGGCAGCACTGCATAATTCTCTTACTGTCATGCCATCCGTAAGATGCTTTTCTGTGACTGGTGA
GTACTCAACCAAGTCATTCTGAGAATAGTGTATGCGGCGACCGAGTTGCTCTTGCCCGGCGTCAATACGG
GATAATACCGCGCCACATAGCAGAACTTTAAAAGTGCTCATCATTGGAAAACGTTCTTCGGGGCGAAAAC
TCTCAAGGATCTTACCGCTGTTGAGATCCAGTTCGATGTAACCCACTCGTGCACCCAACTGATCTTCAGC
ATCTTTTACTTTCACCAGCGTTTCTGGGTGAGCAAAAACAGGAAGGCAAAATGCCGCAAAAAAGGGAATA
AGGGCGACACGGAAATGTTGAATACTCATACTCTTCCTTTTTCAATATTATTGAAGCATTTATCAGGGTT
ATTGTCTCATGAGCGGATACATATTTGAATGTATTTAGAAAAATAAACAAATAGGGGTTCCGCGCACATT
TCCCCGAAAAGTGCCACCTGACGTC
