>Addgene plasmid #13201 | pc3XB-ZF65 | addgene partial sequence | sequence record 19585 | CMV-F 5'-CGCAAATGGGCGGTAGGCGTG-3'
GCTCTCTGGCTAACTAGAGAACCCACTGCTTACTGGCTTATCGAAATTAATACGACTCACTATAGGGAGA
CCCAAGCTGGCTAGCGTTTAAACGGGCCCTCTAGACCCGGGGAGAAGCCTTACAAATGCCCAGAATGTGG
AAAGAGTTTTAGCGATCCTGGAAATCTCGTGAGACACCAGAGAACACATACCGGTGGATCCTCTGCACAG
TAGTAAGCTTAAGTTTAAACCGCTGATCAGCCTCGACTGTGCCTTCTAGTTGCCAGCCATCTGTTGTTTG
CCCCTCCCCCGTGCCTTCCTTGACCCTGGAAGGTGCCACTCCCACTGTCCTTTCCTAATAAAATGAGGAA
ATTGCATCGCATTGTCTGAGTAGGTGTCATTCTATTCTGGGGGGTGGGGTGGGGCAGGACAGCAAGGGGG
AGGATTGGGAAGACAATAGCAGGCATGCTGGGGATGCGGTGGGCTCTATGGCTTCTGAGGCGGAAAGAAC
CAGCTGGGGCTCTAGGGGGTATCCCC
[96 nt withheld, positions 517-612]
GTTTCTTCCCTTCCTTTCTCG
